>Addgene plasmid #114340 | pStA0::L3S2P21 | addgene full sequence | sequence record 229120 | Addgene NGS Result
GACTCCTGTTGATAGATCCAGTAATGACCTCAGAACTCCATCTGGATTTGTTCAGAACGCTCGGTTGCCG
CCGGGCGTTTTTTATTGGTGAGAATCCAGTGTGGCTCTTCATAACTCGGTACCAAATTCCAGAAAAGAGG
CCTCCCGAAAGGGGGGCCTTTTTTCGTTTTGGTCCGGACGAAGAGCGACCTCTAGGGCGGCGGATTTGTC
CTACTCAGGAGAGCGTTCACCGACAAACAACAGATAAAACGAAAGGCCCAGTCTTTCGACTGAGCCTTTC
GTTTTATTTGATGCCCGAAAGGGCCTCGTGATACGCCTATTTTTATAGGTTAATGTCATGATAATAATGG
TTTCTTAGACGTCAGGTGGCACTTTTCGGGGAAATGTGCGCGGAACCCCTATTTGTTTATTTTTCTAAAT
ACATTCAAATATGTATCCGCTCATGAGACAATAACCCTGATAAATGCTTCAATAATATTGAAAAAGGAAG
AGTATGAGTATTCAACATTTCCGTGTCGCCCTTATTCCCTTTTTTGCGGCATTTTGCCTTCCTGTTTTTG
CTCACCCAGAAACGCTGGTGAAAGTAAAAGATGCTGAAGATCAGTTGGGTGCACGAGTGGGTTACATCGA
ACTGGATCTCAACAGCGGTAAGATCCTTGAGAGTTTTCGCCCCGAAGAACGTTTTCCAATGATGAGCACT
TTTAAAGTTCTGCTATGTGGCGCGGTATTATCCCGTATTGACGCCGGGCAAGAGCAACTCGGTCGCCGCA
TACACTATTCTCAGAATGACTTGGTTGAGTACTCACCAGTCACAGAAAAGCATCTTACGGATGGCATGAC
AGTAAGAGAATTATGCAGTGCTGCCATAACCATGAGTGATAACACTGCGGCCAACTTACTTCTGACAACG
ATCGGAGGACCGAAGGAGCTAACCGCTTTTTTGCACAACATGGGGGATCATGTAACTCGCCTTGATCGTT
GGGAACCGGAGCTGAATGAAGCCATACCAAACGACGAGCGTGACACCACGATGCCTGTAGCAATGGCAAC
AACGTTGCGCAAACTATTAACTGGCGAACTACTTACTCTAGCTTCCCGGCAACAATTAATAGACTGGATG
GAGGCGGATAAAGTTGCAGGACCACTTCTGCGCTCGGCCCTTCCGGCTGGCTGGTTTATTGCTGATAAAT
CTGGAGCCGGTGAGCGTGGGTCCCGCGGTATCATTGCAGCACTGGGGCCAGATGGTAAGCCCTCCCGTAT
CGTAGTTATCTACACGACGGGGAGTCAGGCAACTATGGATGAACGAAATAGACAGATCGCTGAGATAGGT
GCCTCACTGATTAAGCATTGGTAACTGTCAGACCAAGTTTACTCATATATACTTTAGATTGATTTAAAAC
TTCATTTTTAATTTAAAAGGATCTAGGTGAAGATCCTTTTTGATAATCTCATGACCAAAATCCCTTAACG
TGAGTTTTCGTTCCACTGAGCGTCAGACCCCGTAGAAAAGATCAAAGGATCTTCTTGAGATCCTTTTTTT
CTGCGCGTAATCTGCTGCTTGCAAACAAAAAAACCACCGCTACCAGCGGTGGTTTGTTTGCCGGATCAAG
AGCTACCAACTCTTTTTCCGAAGGTAACTGGCTTCAGCAGAGCGCAGATACCAAATACTGTTCTTCTAGT
GTAGCCGTAGTTAGGCCACCACTTCAAGAACTCTGTAGCACCGCCTACATACCTCGCTCTGCTAATCCTG
TTACCAGTGGCTGCTGCCAGTGGCGATAAGTCGTGTCTTACCGGGTTGGACTCAAGACGATAGTTACCGG
ATAAGGCGCAGCGGTCGGGCTGAACGGGGGGTTCGTGCACACAGCCCAGCTTGGAGCGAACGACCTACAC
CGAACTGAGATACCTACAGCGTGAGCTATGAGAAAGCGCCACGCTTCCCGAAGGGAGAAAGGCGGACAGG
TATCCGGTAAGCGGCAGGGTCGGAACAGGAGAGCGCACGAGGGAGCTTCCAGGGGGAAACGCCTGGTATC
TTTATAGTCCTGTCGGGTTTCGCCACCTCTGACTTGAGCGTCGATTTTTGTGATGCTCGTCAGGGGGGCG
GAGCCTATGGAAAAACGCCAGCAACGCGGCCTTTTTACGGTTCCTGGCCTTTTGCTGGCCTTTTGCTCAC
ATGTTCTTTCCTGCGTTATCCCCTGATTCTGTGGATAACCGTATTACCGCCTTTGAGTGAGCTGATACCG
CTCGCCGCAGCCGAACGACCGAGCGCCTTG
Features (pLannotate 1.2.2; 5 found; start..end, strand, type, name):
      1..95      +  terminator     lambda t0 terminator: transcription terminator from phage lambda
    204..290     -  terminator     rrnB T1 terminator: Escherichia coli rrnB; transcription terminator T1 from the E. coli rrnB gene
    389..493     +  promoter       AmpR promoter: bla
    494..1354    +  CDS            AmpR: β-lactamase; bla; confers resistance to ampicillin, carbenicillin, and related antibiotics
   1525..2113    +  rep_origin     ori: high-copy-number ColE1/pMB1/pBR322/pUC origin of replication
