[The description below was written by a language model from this plasmid's Addgene catalogue record and pLannotate feature annotations shown in this document.]
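Description:
pStA0::L3S2P21 is a small synthetic-biology part-storage plasmid of 2,270 bp from the Start-Stop Assembly system, a functionally scarless DNA assembly scheme designed with metabolic engineering in mind. It consists of the pGT400-derived pStA0 backbone (about 2.2 kb) carrying a single 64 bp synthetic insert, the transcription terminator L3S2P21. The plasmid is maintained in E. coli at high copy number through a ColE1/pMB1/pUC-type origin of replication. It is selected with ampicillin by means of a β-lactamase gene (AmpR) expressed from its native bla promoter.

Apart from the origin and resistance cassette, the automated annotation identifies only two other elements. These are a phage lambda t0 terminator and, on the opposite strand, the E. coli rrnB T1 terminator. The two lie close together with a gap of roughly 100 bp between them, which is large enough for the 64 bp insert, but the L3S2P21 terminator itself was not annotated. Its exact position is therefore an inference and is not given in the feature table. Terminators arranged this way typically insulate a cloning site from read-through transcription originating in the backbone or in the stored part.

The construct has no promoter-driven payload, reporter or coding insert, since its function is simply to hold a sequence-verified terminator part. The record gives the cloning method as unknown and lists no restriction or assembly sites. Based on its stated purpose and associated publication, the plasmid serves as a source of the L3S2P21 terminator for building expression units and multi-gene constructs within the Start-Stop Assembly hierarchy.
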