Addgene plasmid #114340: pStA0::L3S2P21
Purpose: Terminator L3S2P21 in pStA0
Depositing lab: John Heap. Depositing organization: Imperial College London. Publication: Start-Stop Assembly: a functionally scarless DNA assembly system optimized for metabolic engineering. Taylor GM, Mordaka PM, Heap JT. Nucleic Acids Res. 2018 Nov 20. pii: 5193345. doi: 10.1093/nar/gky1182. PubMed 30462270.
Backbone
  Vector backbone: pGT400
  Backbone size w/o insert (bp): 2206
  Vector type: Synthetic Biology
Growth in bacteria
  Bacterial resistance: Ampicillin, 100 μg/mL
  Growth temperature: 37°C
  Growth strain: DH5alpha
  Copy number: High Copy
Gene/Insert
  Gene/Insert name: Terminator L3S2P21
  Species: Synthetic
  Insert size (bp): 64
  Cloning method: Unknown
  Sequencing primers: 5′ OligoGT234 GGGGAAACGCCTGGTATCT; 3′ OligoGT235 AGCAAAAACAGGAAGGCAAA
Terms and licenses: Academic/Nonprofit Terms; Industry Terms: Not Available to Industry
Depositor comments: Accession Number MG649449, Alternative ID = pGT338 . Please visit https://www.biorxiv.org/content/early/2018/07/04/361626 for bioRxiv preprint.
How to cite: pStA0::L3S2P21 was a gift from John Heap (Addgene plasmid # 114340 ; http://n2t.net/addgene:114340 ; RRID:Addgene_114340)
